Addgene plasmid #201494: bArr2-V5
Purpose: Expression of the beta-arrestin2 containing a N-terminal V5 tag.
Depositing lab: Patrick Giguère. Depositing organization: University of Ottawa. Publication: Development of a V5-tag-directed nanobody and its implementation as an intracellular biosensor of GPCR signalling. Zeghal M, Matte K, Venes A, Patel S, Laroche G, Sarvan S, Joshi M, Rain JC, Couture JF, Giguere PM. J Biol Chem. 2023 Jul 28:105107. doi: 10.1016/j.jbc.2023.105107. PubMed 37517699.
Backbone
  Vector backbone: pLX317
  Backbone manufacturer: Broad Institute
  Backbone size w/o insert (bp): 10065
  Vector type: Mammalian Expression, Lentiviral
  Selectable markers: Puromycin
Growth in bacteria
  Bacterial resistance: Ampicillin, 100 μg/mL
  Growth temperature: 37°C
  Growth strain: NEB Stable
  Copy number: High Copy
Gene/Insert
  Gene/Insert name: bArr2-V5
  Species: H. sapiens (human)
  Insert size (bp): 1305
  Entrez Gene: ARRB2 (a.k.a. ARB2, ARR2, BARR2)
  Promoter: EF1a
  Tag / fusion protein: V5 (C terminal on insert)
  Cloning method: Gateway Cloning
  Sequencing primers: 5′ EF1F; 3′ WPRE-R
Resource information
  A portion of this plasmid was derived from a plasmid made by: H. sapiens (human)
Terms and licenses: Academic/Nonprofit Terms; Industry Terms: Not Available to Industry
How to cite: bArr2-V5 was a gift from Patrick Giguère (Addgene plasmid # 201494 ; http://n2t.net/addgene:201494 ; RRID:Addgene_201494)
