[The description below was written by a language model from this plasmid's Addgene catalogue record and pLannotate feature annotations shown in this document.]
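Description:
bArr2-V5 is a third-generation-style, self-inactivating HIV-1 lentiviral expression plasmid built on the Broad Institute pLX317 backbone, carrying human beta-arrestin 2 (ARRB2) fused to a V5 epitope tag. It is propagated in E. coli through a high-copy ColE1/pUC origin with ampicillin resistance (AmpR), and an f1 origin is also present. The viral portion comprises an RSV promoter driving a truncated 5' LTR, the Ψ packaging signal with a gag fragment, the RRE for Rev-dependent export of the genomic RNA, a cPPT/CTS, WPRE to enhance transcript expression, and a ΔU3 3' LTR followed by an SV40 polyadenylation signal. Packaging functions must be supplied in trans.

Within the provirus, an SV40 early promoter drives a puromycin N-acetyltransferase cassette for selection of transduced mammalian cells, and further downstream the constitutive EF-1α promoter drives the ARRB2 open reading frame. The insert was introduced by Gateway cloning and is flanked by attB1 and attB2 sites. The V5 tag lies immediately after attB2, so it sits at the C-terminus of beta-arrestin 2. This agrees with the catalogue tag field, although the stated purpose describes the tag as N-terminal. The sequenced record (about 9.7 kb) is also shorter than the listed backbone size plus insert, probably because the listed size includes the Gateway cassette that the insert replaces.

Beta-arrestin 2 is recruited to activated, phosphorylated G protein-coupled receptors, where it mediates desensitization and internalization. According to the associated publication, the construct was used in developing a V5-directed nanobody as an intracellular biosensor of GPCR signalling, with V5-tagged arrestin serving as a detectable target after transfection or stable lentiviral transduction.
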