Features (pLannotate 1.2.2; 34 found; start..end, strand, type, name):
      1..1179    +  promoter       EF-1α promoter: strong constitutive promoter for human elongation factor EF-1α
   1200..1217    +  protein_bind   attB1 (fragment): mutant version of attB; core recombination site for the Gateway® BP reaction BP Clonase™
   1223..2449    +  CDS            ARRB2: ARRB2_HUMAN - Also known as ARB2, ARR2. Experimental evidence at protein level: Swiss-Prot protein existence level 1. Functions in regulating agonist-mediated G-protein coupled receptor (GPCR) signaling by mediating both receptor desensitization and resensitization processes. During homologous desensitization, beta- arrestins bind to the GPRK-phosphorylated receptor and sterically preclude its coupling to the cognate G-protein; the binding appears to require additional receptor determinants exposed only in the active receptor conformation. The beta-arrestins target many receptors for internali
   2451..2475    -  protein_bind   attB2: mutant version of attB; recombination site for the Gateway® BP reaction BP Clonase™
   2483..2524    +  CDS            V5 tag: epitope tag from simian virus 5
   2540..2593    +  promoter       U6 promoter (fragment): RNA polymerase III promoter for human U6 snRNA
   2635..3223    +  misc_feature   WPRE: woodchuck hepatitis virus posttranscriptional regulatory element
   3274..3293    +  misc_feature   cPPT/CTS (fragment): central polypurine tract and central termination sequence of HIV-1
   3295..3528    +  LTR            3' LTR (ΔU3): self-inactivating 3' long terminal repeat (LTR) from HIV-1
   3606..3727    +  polyA_signal   SV40 poly(A) signal: SV40 polyadenylation signal
   3767..3902    +  rep_origin     SV40 ori: SV40 origin of replication
   3923..3941    -  promoter       T7 promoter: promoter for bacteriophage T7 RNA polymerase
   3949..4104    +  CDS            lacZα (fragment): LacZα fragment of β-galactosidase; lacZ fragment
   4109..4537    +  rep_origin     f1 ori (sequence partly withheld): f1 bacteriophage origin of replication; arrow indicates direction of (+) strand synthesis
   4590..4694    +  promoter       AmpR promoter: bla
   4695..5555    +  CDS            AmpR: β-lactamase; bla; confers resistance to ampicillin, carbenicillin, and related antibiotics
   5726..6314    +  rep_origin     ori: high-copy-number ColE1/pMB1/pBR322/pUC origin of replication
   6497..6589    +  CDS            lacI (fragment): lac repressor; lacI; The lac repressor binds to the lac operator to inhibit transcription in E. coli. This inhibition can be relieved by adding lactose or isopropyl-β-D-thiogalactopyranoside (IPTG).
   6602..6623    +  protein_bind   CAP binding site: CAP binding activates transcription in the presence of cAMP. E. coli catabolite activator protein
   6638..6668    +  promoter       lac promoter: promoter for the E. coli lac operon
   6676..6692    +  protein_bind   lac operator: The lac repressor binds to the lac operator to inhibit transcription in E. coli. This inhibition can be relieved by adding lactose or isopropyl-β-D-thiogalactopyranoside (IPTG). lac repressor encoded by lacI
   6737..6755    +  promoter       T3 promoter: promoter for bacteriophage T3 RNA polymerase
   6783..7009    +  promoter       RSV promoter: Rous sarcoma virus enhancer/promoter
   7010..7190    +  LTR            5' LTR (truncated): truncated 5' long terminal repeat (LTR) from HIV-1
   7237..7362    +  misc_feature   HIV-1 Ψ: packaging signal of human immunodeficiency virus type 1
   7346..7709    +  CDS            HIV-1 gag (fragment): gag protein from human immunodeficiency virus 1; gag
   7855..8088    +  misc_feature   RRE: The Rev response element (RRE) of HIV-1 allows for Rev-dependent mRNA export from the nucleus to the cytoplasm.
   8465..8491    +  CDS            Rev (fragment): human immunodeficiency virus 1 (HIV-1) Rev protein; rev; enhances nuclear export of unspliced and incompletely spliced viral mRNAs
   8498..8521    +  promoter       SV40 promoter (fragment): SV40 early promoter
   8522..8593    +  promoter       SV40 promoter (fragment): SV40 enhancer and early promoter
   8617..8752    +  rep_origin     SV40 ori: SV40 origin of replication
   8798..9394    +  CDS            PuroR (fragment): puromycin N-acetyltransferase; pac from Streptomyces; confers resistance to puromycin
   9443..9560    +  misc_feature   cPPT/CTS: central polypurine tract and central termination sequence of HIV-1
   9625..9691    +  CDS            small t antigen (fragment): SV40 (simian virus 40) small t antigen
>Addgene plasmid #201494 | bArr2-V5 | addgene full sequence | sequence record 395379 | Addgene NGS Result
GGCTCCGGTGCCCGTCAGTGGGCAGAGCGCACATCGCCCACAGTCCCCGAGAAGTTGGGGGGAGGGGTCG
GCAATTGAACCGGTGCCTAGAGAAGGTGGCGCGGGGTAAACTGGGAAAGTGATGTCGTGTACTGGCTCCG
CCTTTTTCCCGAGGGTGGGGGAGAACCGTATATAAGTGCAGTAGTCGCCGTGAACGTTCTTTTTCGCAAC
GGGTTTGCCGCCAGAACACAGGTAAGTGCCGTGTGTGGTTCCCGCGGGCCTGGCCTCTTTACGGGTTATG
GCCCTTGCGTGCCTTGAATTACTTCCACCTGGCTGCAGTACGTGATTCTTGATCCCGAGCTTCGGGTTGG
AAGTGGGTGGGAGAGTTCGAGGCCTTGCGCTTAAGGAGCCCCTTCGCCTCGTGCTTGAGTTGAGGCCTGG
CCTGGGCGCTGGGGCCGCCGCGTGCGAATCTGGTGGCACCTTCGCGCCTGTCTCGCTGCTTTCGATAAGT
CTCTAGCCATTTAAAATTTTTGATGACCTGCTGCGACGCTTTTTTTCTGGCAAGATAGTCTTGTAAATGC
GGGCCAAGATCTGCACACTGGTATTTCGGTTTTTGGGGCCGCGGGCGGCGACGGGGCCCGTGCGTCCCAG
CGCACATGTTCGGCGAGGCGGGGCCTGCGAGCGCGGCCACCGAGAATCGGACGGGGGTAGTCTCAAGCTG
GCCGGCCTGCTCTGGTGCCTGGCCTCGCGCCGCCGTGTATCGCCCCGCCCTGGGCGGCAAGGCTGGCCCG
GTCGGCACCAGTTGCGTGAGCGGAAAGATGGCCGCTTCCCGGCCCTGCTGCAGGGAGCTCAAAATGGAGG
ACGCGGCGCTCGGGAGAGCGGGCGGGTGAGTCACCCACACAAAGGAAAAGGGCCTTTCCGTCCTCAGCCG
TCGCTTCATGTGACTCCACGGAGTACCGGGCGCCGTCCAGGCACCTCGATTAGTTCTCGAGCTTTTGGAG
TACGTCGTCTTTAGGTTGGGGGGAGGGGTTTTATGCGATGGAGTTTCCCCACACTGAGTGGGTGGAGACT
GAAGTTAGGCCAGCTTGGCACTTGATGTAATTCTCCTTGGAATTTGCCCTTTTTGAGTTTGGATCTTGGT
TCATTCTCAAGCCTCAGACAGTGGTTCAAAGTTTTTTTCTTCCATTTCAGGTGTCGTGAGGCTAGCATCG
ATTGATCAACAAGTTTGTACAAAAAAGTTGGCATGGGGGAGAAACCCGGGACCAGGGTCTTCAAGAAGTC
GAGCCCTAACTGCAAGCTCACCGTGTACTTGGGCAAGCGGGACTTCGTAGATCACCTGGACAAAGTGGAC
CCTGTAGATGGCGTGGTGCTTGTGGACCCTGACTACCTGAAGGACCGCAAAGTGTTTGTGACCCTCACCT
GCGCCTTCCGCTATGGCCGTGAAGACCTGGATGTGCTGGGCTTGTCCTTCCGCAAAGACCTGTTCATCGC
CACCTACCAGGCCTTCCCCCCGGTGCCCAACCCACCCCGGCCCCCCACCCGCCTGCAGGACCGGCTGCTG
AGGAAGCTGGGCCAGCATGCCCACCCCTTCTTCTTCACCATACCCCAGAATCTTCCATGCTCCGTCACAC
TGCAGCCAGGCCCAGAGGATACAGGAAAGGCCTGCGGCGTAGACTTTGAGATTCGAGCCTTCTGTGCTAA
ATCACTAGAAGAGAAAAGCCACAAAAGGAACTCTGTGCGGCTGGTGATCCGAAAGGTGCAGTTCGCCCCG
GAGAAACCCGGCCCCCAGCCTTCAGCCGAAACCACACGCCACTTCCTCATGTCTGACCGGTCCCTGCACC
TCGAGGCTTCCCTGGACAAGGAGCTGTACTACCATGGGGAGCCCCTCAATGTAAATGTCCACGTCACCAA
CAACTCCACCAAGACCGTCAAGAAGATCAAAGTCTCTGTGAGACAGTACGCCGACATCTGCCTCTTCAGC
ACCGCCCAGTACAAGTGTCCTGTGGCTCAACTCGAACAAGATGACCAGGTATCTCCCAGCTCCACATTCT
GTAAGGTGTACACCATAACCCCACTGCTCAGTGACAACCGGGAGAAGCGGGGTCTCGCCCTGGATGGGAA
ACTCAAGCACGAGGACACCAACCTGGCTTCCAGCACCATCGTGAAGGAGGGTGCCAACAAGGAGGTGCTG
GGAATCCTGGTGTCCTACAGGGTCAAGGTGAAGCTGGTGGTGTCTCGAGGCGGGGATGTCTCTGTGGAGC
TGCCTTTTGTTCTTATGCACCCCAAGCCCCACGACCACATCCCCCTCCCCAGACCCCAGTCAGCCGCTCC
GGAGACAGATGTCCCTGTGGACACCAACCTCATTGAATTTGATACCAACTATGCCACAGATGATGACATT
GTGTTTGAGGACTTTGCCCGGCTTCGGCTGAAGGGGATGAAGGATGACGACTATGATGATCAACTCTGCT
ACCCAACTTTCTTGTACAAAGTGGTTGATATCGGTAAGCCTATCCCTAACCCTCTCCTCGGTCTCGATTC
TACGTAGTAATGAACTAGTCCGTAACTTGAAAGTATTTCGATTTCTTGGCTTTATATATCTTGTGGAAAG
GACGAGTAGTAAGTCTTTCAAACCGAGACACGCGTTAAGTCGACAATCAACCTCTGGATTACAAAATTTG
TGAAAGATTGACTGGTATTCTTAACTATGTTGCTCCTTTTACGCTATGTGGATACGCTGCTTTAATGCCT
TTGTATCATGCTATTGCTTCCCGTATGGCTTTCATTTTCTCCTCCTTGTATAAATCCTGGTTGCTGTCTC
TTTATGAGGAGTTGTGGCCCGTTGTCAGGCAACGTGGCGTGGTGTGCACTGTGTTTGCTGACGCAACCCC
CACTGGTTGGGGCATTGCCACCACCTGTCAGCTCCTTTCCGGGACTTTCGCTTTCCCCCTCCCTATTGCC
ACGGCGGAACTCATCGCCGCCTGCCTTGCCCGCTGCTGGACAGGGGCTCGGCTGTTGGGCACTGACAATT
CCGTGGTGTTGTCGGGGAAATCATCGTCCTTTCCTTGGCTGCTCGCCTGTGTTGCCACCTGGATTCTGCG
CGGGACGTCCTTCTGCTACGTCCCTTCGGCCCTCAATCCAGCGGACCTTCCTTCCCGCGGCCTGCTGCCG
GCTCTGCGGCCTCTTCCGCGTCTTCGCCTTCGCCCTCAGACGAGTCGGATCTCCCTTTGGGCCGCCTCCC
CGCGTCGACTTTAAGACCAATGACTTACAAGGCAGCTGTAGATCTTAGCCACTTTTTAAAAGAAAAGGGG
GGACTGGAAGGGCTAATTCACTCCCAACGAAGACAAGATCTGCTTTTTGCTTGTACTGGGTCTCTCTGGT
TAGACCAGATCTGAGCCTGGGAGCTCTCTGGCTAACTAGGGAACCCACTGCTTAAGCCTCAATAAAGCTT
GCCTTGAGTGCTTCAAGTAGTGTGTGCCCGTCTGTTGTGTGACTCTGGTAACTAGAGATCCCTCAGACCC
TTTTAGTCAGTGTGGAAAATCTCTAGCAGTACGTATAGTAGTTCATGTCATCTTATTATTCAGTATTTAT
AACTTGCAAAGAAATGAATATCAGAGAGTGAGAGGAACTTGTTTATTGCAGCTTATAATGGTTACAAATA
AAGCAATAGCATCACAAATTTCACAAATAAAGCATTTTTTTCACTGCATTCTAGTTGTGGTTTGTCCAAA
CTCATCAATGTATCTTATCATGTCTGGCTCTAGCTATCCCGCCCCTAACTCCGCCCATCCCGCCCCTAAC
TCCGCCCAGTTCCGCCCATTCTCCGCCCCATGGCTGACTAATTTTTTTTATTTATGCAGAGGCCGAGGCC
GCCTCGGCCTCTGAGCTATTCCAGAAGTAGTGAGGAGGCTTTTTTGGAGGCCTAGGGACGTACCCAATTC
GCCCTATAGTGAGTCGTATTACGCGCGCTCACTGGCCGTCGTTTTACAACGTCGTGACTGGGAAAACCCT
GGCGTTACCCAACTTAATCGCCTTGCAGCACATCCCCCTTTCGCCAGCTGGCGTAATAGCGAAGAGGCCC
GCACCGATCGCCCTTCCCAACAGTTGCGCAGCCTGAATGGCGAATGGG
[124 nt withheld, positions 4109-4232]
C
[91 nt withheld, positions 4234-4324]
A
[49 nt withheld, positions 4326-4374]
CCTTTGACGTTGGAGTCCACGTTCTTT
[37 nt withheld, positions 4402-4438]
ACCCTATCTCGGTCTATTCTTTTGATTTATAAGGGATTTTGCCGATTTCGGCCTATTGGTTAAAAAATGA
GCTGATTTAACAAAAATTTAACGCGAATTTTAACAAAATATTAACGCTTACAATTTAGGTGGCACTTTTC
GGGGAAATGTGCGCGGAACCCCTATTTGTTTATTTTTCTAAATACATTCAAATATGTATCCGCTCATGAG
ACAATAACCCTGATAAATGCTTCAATAATATTGAAAAAGGAAGAGTATGAGTATTCAACATTTCCGTGTC
GCCCTTATTCCCTTTTTTGCGGCATTTTGCCTTCCTGTTTTTGCTCACCCAGAAACGCTGGTGAAAGTAA
AAGATGCTGAAGATCAGTTGGGTGCACGAGTGGGTTACATCGAACTGGATCTCAACAGCGGTAAGATCCT
TGAGAGTTTTCGCCCCGAAGAACGTTTTCCAATGATGAGCACTTTTAAAGTTCTGCTATGTGGCGCGGTA
TTATCCCGTATTGACGCCGGGCAAGAGCAACTCGGTCGCCGCATACACTATTCTCAGAATGACTTGGTTG
AGTACTCACCAGTCACAGAAAAGCATCTTACGGATGGCATGACAGTAAGAGAATTATGCAGTGCTGCCAT
AACCATGAGTGATAACACTGCGGCCAACTTACTTCTGACAACGATCGGAGGACCGAAGGAGCTAACCGCT
TTTTTGCACAACATGGGGGATCATGTAACTCGCCTTGATCGTTGGGAACCGGAGCTGAATGAAGCCATAC
CAAACGACGAGCGTGACACCACGATGCCTGTAGCAATGGCAACAACGTTGCGCAAACTATTAACTGGCGA
ACTACTTACTCTAGCTTCCCGGCAACAATTAATAGACTGGATGGAGGCGGATAAAGTTGCAGGACCACTT
CTGCGCTCGGCCCTTCCGGCTGGCTGGTTTATTGCTGATAAATCTGGAGCCGGTGAGCGTGGGTCTCGCG
GTATCATTGCAGCACTGGGGCCAGATGGTAAGCCCTCCCGTATCGTAGTTATCTACACGACGGGGAGTCA
GGCAACTATGGATGAACGAAATAGACAGATCGCTGAGATAGGTGCCTCACTGATTAAGCATTGGTAACTG
TCAGACCAAGTTTACTCATATATACTTTAGATTGATTTAAAACTTCATTTTTAATTTAAAAGGATCTAGG
TGAAGATCCTTTTTGATAATCTCATGACCAAAATCCCTTAACGTGAGTTTTCGTTCCACTGAGCGTCAGA
CCCCGTAGAAAAGATCAAAGGATCTTCTTGAGATCCTTTTTTTCTGCGCGTAATCTGCTGCTTGCAAACA
AAAAAACCACCGCTACCAGCGGTGGTTTGTTTGCCGGATCAAGAGCTACCAACTCTTTTTCCGAAGGTAA
CTGGCTTCAGCAGAGCGCAGATACCAAATACTGTTCTTCTAGTGTAGCCGTAGTTAGGCCACCACTTCAA
GAACTCTGTAGCACCGCCTACATACCTCGCTCTGCTAATCCTGTTACCAGTGGCTGCTGCCAGTGGCGAT
AAGTCGTGTCTTACCGGGTTGGACTCAAGACGATAGTTACCGGATAAGGCGCAGCGGTCGGGCTGAACGG
GGGGTTCGTGCACACAGCCCAGCTTGGAGCGAACGACCTACACCGAACTGAGATACCTACAGCGTGAGCT
ATGAGAAAGCGCCACGCTTCCCGAAGGGAGAAAGGCGGACAGGTATCCGGTAAGCGGCAGGGTCGGAACA
GGAGAGCGCACGAGGGAGCTTCCAGGGGGAAACGCCTGGTATCTTTATAGTCCTGTCGGGTTTCGCCACC
TCTGACTTGAGCGTCGATTTTTGTGATGCTCGTCAGGGGGGCGGAGCCTATGGAAAAACGCCAGCAACGC
GGCCTTTTTACGGTTCCTGGCCTTTTGCTGGCCTTTTGCTCACATGTTCTTTCCTGCGTTATCCCCTGAT
TCTGTGGATAACCGTATTACCGCCTTTGAGTGAGCTGATACCGCTCGCCGCAGCCGAACGACCGAGCGCA
GCGAGTCAGTGAGCGAGGAAGCGGAAGAGCGCCCAATACGCAAACCGCCTCTCCCCGCGCGTTGGCCGAT
TCATTAATGCAGCTGGCACGACAGGTTTCCCGACTGGAAAGCGGGCAGTGAGCGCAACGCAATTAATGTG
AGTTAGCTCACTCATTAGGCACCCCAGGCTTTACACTTTATGCTTCCGGCTCGTATGTTGTGTGGAATTG
TGAGCGGATAACAATTTCACACAGGAAACAGCTATGACCATGATTACGCCAAGCGCGCAATTAACCCTCA
CTAAAGGGAACAAAAGCTGGAGCTGCAAGCTTAATGTAGTCTTATGCAATACTCTTGTAGTCTTGCAACA
TGGTAACGATGAGTTAGCAACATGCCTTACAAGGAGAGAAAAAGCACCGTGCATGCCGATTGGTGGAAGT
AAGGTGGTACGATCGTGCCTTATTAGGAAGGCAACAGACGGGTCTGACATGGATTGGACGAACCACTGAA
TTGCCGCATTGCAGAGATATTGTATTTAAGTGCCTAGCTCGATACATAAACGGGTCTCTCTGGTTAGACC
AGATCTGAGCCTGGGAGCTCTCTGGCTAACTAGGGAACCCACTGCTTAAGCCTCAATAAAGCTTGCCTTG
AGTGCTTCAAGTAGTGTGTGCCCGTCTGTTGTGTGACTCTGGTAACTAGAGATCCCTCAGACCCTTTTAG
TCAGTGTGGAAAATCTCTAGCAGTGGCGCCCGAACAGGGACTTGAAAGCGAAAGGGAAACCAGAGGAGCT
CTCTCGACGCAGGACTCGGCTTGCTGAAGCGCGCACGGCAAGAGGCGAGGGGCGGCGACTGGTGAGTACG
CCAAAAATTTTGACTAGCGGAGGCTAGAAGGAGAGAGATGGGTGCGAGAGCGTCAGTATTAAGCGGGGGA
GAATTAGATCGCGATGGGAAAAAATTCGGTTAAGGCCAGGGGGAAAGAAAAAATATAAATTAAAACATAT
AGTATGGGCAAGCAGGGAGCTAGAACGATTCGCAGTTAATCCTGGCCTGTTAGAAACATCAGAAGGCTGT
AGACAAATACTGGGACAGCTACAACCATCCCTTCAGACAGGATCAGAAGAACTTAGATCATTATATAATA
CAGTAGCAACCCTCTATTGTGTGCATCAAAGGATAGAGATAAAAGACACCAAGGAAGCTTTAGACAAGAT
AGAGGAAGAGCAAAACAAAAGTAAGACCACCGCACAGCAAGCGGCCGCTGATCTTCAGACCTGGAGGAGG
AGATATGAGGGACAATTGGAGAAGTGAATTATATAAATATAAAGTAGTAAAAATTGAACCATTAGGAGTA
GCACCCACCAAGGCAAAGAGAAGAGTGGTGCAGAGAGAAAAAAGAGCAGTGGGAATAGGAGCTTTGTTCC
TTGGGTTCTTGGGAGCAGCAGGAAGCACTATGGGCGCAGCGTCAATGACGCTGACGGTACAGGCCAGACA
ATTATTGTCTGGTATAGTGCAGCAGCAGAACAATTTGCTGAGGGCTATTGAGGCGCAACAGCATCTGTTG
CAACTCACAGTCTGGGGCATCAAGCAGCTCCAGGCAAGAATCCTGGCTGTGGAAAGATACCTAAAGGATC
AACAGCTCCTGGGGATTTGGGGTTGCTCTGGAAAACTCATTTGCACCACTGCTGTGCCTTGGAATGCTAG
TTGGAGTAATAAATCTCTGGAACAGATTTGGAATCACACGACCTGGATGGAGTGGGACAGAGAAATTAAC
AATTACACAAGCTTAATACACTCCTTAATTGAAGAATCGCAAAACCAGCAAGAAAAGAATGAACAAGAAT
TATTGGAATTAGATAAATGGGCAAGTTTGTGGAATTGGTTTAACATAACAAATTGGCTGTGGTATATAAA
ATTATTCATAATGATAGTAGGAGGCTTGGTAGGTTTAAGAATAGTTTTTGCTGTACTTTCTATAGTGAAT
AGAGTTAGGCAGGGATATTCACCATTATCGTTTCAGACCCACCTCCCAACCCCGAGGGGACCCATGCATT
GCATCTCAATTAGTCAGCAACCAGGTGTGGAAAGTCCCCAGGCTCCCCAGCAGGCAGAAGTATGCAAAGC
ATGCGTCTCAATTAGTCAGCAACCATAGTCCCGCCCCTAACTCCGCCCATCCCGCCCCTAACTCCGCCCA
GTTCCGCCCATTCTCCGCCCCATGGCTGACTAATTTTTTTTATTTATGCAGAGGCCGAGGCCGCCTCGGC
CTCTGAGCTATTCCAGAAGTAGTGAGGAGGCTTTTTTGGAGGCCTAGGCTTTTGCAAAAAGCTTTCTAGA
GGTACCACCGGAGCTTACCATGACCGAGTACAAGCCCACGGTGCGCCTCGCCACCCGCGACGACGTCCCC
AGGGCCGTACGCACCCTCGCCGCCGCGTTCGCCGACTACCCCGCCACGCGCCACACCGTCGATCCGGACC
GCCACATCGAGCGGGTCACCGAGCTGCAAGAACTCTTCCTCACGCGCGTCGGGCTCGACATCGGCAAGGT
GTGGGTCGCGGACGACGGCGCCGCCGTGGCGGTCTGGACCACGCCGGAGAGCGTCGAAGCGGGGGCGGTG
TTCGCCGAGATCGGCCCGCGCATGGCCGAGTTGAGCGGTTCCCGGCTGGCCGCGCAGCAACAGATGGAAG
GCCTCCTGGCGCCGCACCGGCCCAAGGAGCCCGCGTGGTTCCTGGCCACCGTCGGCGTCTCGCCCGACCA
CCAGGGCAAGGGTCTGGGCAGCGCCGTCGTGCTCCCCGGAGTGGAGGCGGCCGAGCGCGCCGGGGTGCCC
GCCTTCCTGGAGACCTCCGCGCCCCGCAACCTCCCCTTCTACGAGCGGCTCGGCTTCACCGTCACCGCCG
ACGTCGAGGTGCCCGAAGGACCGCGCACCTGGTGCATGACCCGCAAGCCCGGTGCCAGTTAACGAATTCT
AGATCTTGAGACAAATGGCAGTATTCATCCACAATTTTAAAAGAAAAGGGGGGATTGGGGGGTACAGTGC
AGGGGAAAGAATAGTAGACATAATAGCAACAGACATACAAACTAAAGAATTACAAAAACAAATTACAAAA
ATTCAAAATTTTCGGGTTTATTACAGGGACAGCAGAGATCCACTTTGGCGCCGGCTCGAGGCCTGCAGGT
GCAAAGATGGATAAAGTTTTAAACAGAGAGGAATCTTTGCAGCTAATGGACCTTCTAGGTCTTGAAAGGA
GTGGGAATT
